>Addgene plasmid #192937 | pAd-PRL.Cre | addgene full sequence | sequence record 379400 | Addgene NGS Result
GTACAAAAAAGCAGGCACCATGGAGGCTGAGGGCCTATTTCCCATGATTCCTTCATATTTGCATATACGA
TACAAGGCTGTTAGAGAGATAATTGGAATTAATTTGACTGTAAACACAAAGATATTAGTACAAAATACGT
GACGTAGAAAGTAATAATTTCTTGGGTAGTTTGCAGTTTTAAAATTATGTTTTAAAATGGACTATCATAT
GCTTACCGTAACTTGAAAGTATTTCGATTTCTTGGCTTTATATATCTTGTGGAAAGGACGAAACACCGCA
TAAGGTACCACCACGCTGGTTTTAGAGCTAGAAATAGCAAGTTAAAATAAGGCTAGTCCGTTATCAACTT
GAAAAAGTGGCACCGAGTCGGTGCTTTTTTGAGGGCCTATTTCCCATGATTCCTTCATATTTGCATATAC
GATACAAGGCTGTTAGAGAGATAATTGGAATTAATTTGACTGTAAACACAAAGATATTAGTACAAAATAC
GTGACGTAGAAAGTAATAATTTCTTGGGTAGTTTGCAGTTTTAAAATTATGTTTTAAAATGGACTATCAT
ATGCTTACCGTAACTTGAAAGTATTTCGATTTCTTGGCTTTATATATCTTGTGGAAAGGACGAAACACCG
AACAGATTTGTCCTTCCCGGTTTTAGAGCTAGAAATAGCAAGTTAAAATAAGGCTAGTCCGTTATCAACT
TGAAAAAGTGGCACCGAGTCGGTGCTTTTTTGAGGGCCTATTTCCCATGATTCCTTCATATTTGCATATA
CGATACAAGGCTGTTAGAGAGATAATTGGAATTAATTTGACTGTAAACACAAAGATATTAGTACAAAATA
CGTGACGTAGAAAGTAATAATTTCTTGGGTAGTTTGCAGTTTTAAAATTATGTTTTAAAATGGACTATCA
TATGCTTACCGTAACTTGAAAGTATTTCGATTTCTTGGCTTTATATATCTTGTGGAAAGGACGAAACACC
GCCCGTGAGTCGAGTTGGTGTGTTTTAGAGCTAGAAATAGCAAGTTAAAATAAGGCTAGTCCGTTATCAA
CTTGAAAAAGTGGCACCGAGTCGGTGCTTTTTTCCGCGTTACATAACTTACGGTAAATGGCCCGCCTGGC
TGACCGCCCAACGACCCCCGCCCATTGACGTCAATAATGACGTATGTTCCCATAGTAACGCCAATAGGGA
CTTTCCATTGACGTCAATGGGTGGAGTATTTACGGTAAACTGCCCACTTGGCAGTACATCAAGTGTATCA
TATGCCAAGTACGCCCCCTATTGACGTCAATGACGGTAAATGGCCCGCCTGGCATTATGCCCAGTACATG
ACCTTATGGGACTTTCCTACTTGGCAGTACATCTACGTATTAGTCATCGCTATTACCATGGTGATGCGGT
TTTGGCAGTACATCAATGGGCGTGGATAGCGGTTTGACTCACGGGGATTTCCAAGTCTCCACCCCATTGA
CGTCAATGGGAGTTTGTTTTGGCACCAAAATCAACGGGACTTTCCAAAATGTCGTAACAACTCCGCCCCA
TTGACGCAAATGGGCGGTAGGCGTGTACGGTGGGAGGTCTATATAAGCAGAGCTCGTTTAGTGAACCGTC
AGATCGCCTGGAGACGCCATCCACGCTGTTTTGACCTCCATAGAAGACACCGACTCTAGAGGATCTACCA
TGCCCAAGAAGAAGAGGAAGGTGTCCAATTTACTGACCGTACACCAAAATTTGCCTGCATTACCGGTCGA
TGCAACGAGTGATGAGGTTCGCAAGAACCTGATGGACATGTTCAGGGATCGCCAGGCGTTTTCTGAGCAT
ACCTGGAAAATGCTTCAGTCCGTTTGCCGGTCGTGGGCGGCATGGTGTAAGTTGAATAACCGGAAATGGT
TTCCCGCAGAACCTGAAGATGTTCGCGATTATCTTCTATATCTTCAGGCGCGCGGTCTGGCAGTAAAAAC
TATCCAGCAACATTTGGGCCAGCTAAACATGCTTCATCGTCGGTCCGGGCTGCCACGACCAAGTGACAGC
AATGCTGTTTCACTGGTTATGCGGCGGATCCGAAAAGAAAACGTTGATGCCGGTGAACGTGCAAAACAGG
CTCTAGCGTTCGAACGCACTGATTTCGACCAGGTTCGTTCACTCATGGAAAATAGCGATCGCTGCCAGGA
TATACGTAATCTGGCATTTCTGGGGATTGCTTATAACACCCTGTTACGTATAGCCGAAATTGCCAGGATC
AGGGTTAAAGATATCTCACGTACTGACGGTGGGAGAATGTTAATCCATATTGGCAGAACGAAAACGCTGG
TTAGCACCGCAGGTGTAGAGAAGGCACTTAGCCTGGGGGTAACTAAACTGGTCGAGCGATGGATTTCCGT
CTCTGGTGTAGCTGATGATCCGAATAACTACCTGTTTTGCCGGGTCAGAAAAAATGGTGTTGCCGCGCCA
TCTGCCACCAGCCAGCTATCAACTCGCGCCCTGGAAGGGATTTTTGAAGCAACTCATCGATTGATTTACG
GCGCTAAGGATGACTCTGGTCAGAGATACCTGGCCTGGTCTGGACACAGTGCCCGTGTCGGAGCCGCGCG
AGATATGGCCCGCGCTGGAGTTTCAATACCGGAGATCATGCAAGCTGGTGGCTGGACCAATGTAAATATT
GTCATGAACTATATCCGTAACCTGGATAGTGAAACAGGGGCAATGGTGCGCCTGCTGGAAGATGGCGATT
AGGGAATTCTAGAACCCAGCTTTCTTGTACAAAGTGGTGATCGATTCGACAGATCACTGAAATGTGTGGG
CGTGGCTTAAGGGTGGGAAAGAATATATAAGGTGGGGGTCTTATGTAGTTTTGTATCTGTTTTGCAGCAG
CCGCCGCCGCCATGAGCACCAACTCGTTTGATGGAAGCATTGTGAGCTCATATTTGACAACGCGCATGCC
CCCATGGGCCGGGGTGCGTCAGAATGTGATGGGCTCCAGCATTGATGGTCGCCCCGTCCTGCCCGCAAAC
TCTACTACCTTGACCTACGAGACCGTGTCTGGAACGCCGTTGGAGACTGCAGCCTCCGCCGCCGCTTCAG
CCGCTGCAGCCACCGCCCGCGGGATTGTGACTGACTTTGCTTTCCTGAGCCCGCTTGCAAGCAGTGCAGC
TTCCCGTTCATCCGCCCGCGATGACAAGTTGACGGCTCTTTTGGCACAATTGGATTCTTTGACCCGGGAA
CTTAATGTCGTTTCTCAGCAGCTGTTGGATCTGCGCCAGCAGGTTTCTGCCCTGAAGGCTTCCTCCCCTC
CCAATGCGGTTTAAAACATAAATAAAAAACCAGACTCTGTTTGGATTTGGATCAAGCAAGTGTCTTGCTG
TCTTTATTTAGGGGTTTTGCGCGCGCGGTAGGCCCGGGACCAGCGGTCTCGGTCGTTGAGGGTCCTGTGT
ATTTTTTCCAGGACGTGGTAAAGGTGACTCTGGATGTTCAGATACATGGGCATAAGCCCGTCTCTGGGGT
GGAGGTAGCACCACTGCAGAGCTTCATGCTGCGGGGTGGTGTTGTAGATGATCCAGTCGTAGCAGGAGCG
CTGGGCGTGGTGCCTAAAAATGTCTTTCAGTAGCAAGCTGATTGCCAGGGGCAGGCCCTTGGTGTAAGTG
TTTACAAAGCGGTTAAGCTGGGATGGGTGCATACGTGGGGATATGAGATGCATCTTGGACTGTATTTTTA
GGTTGGCTATGTTCCCAGCCATATCCCTCCGGGGATTCATGTTGTGCAGAACCACCAGCACAGTGTATCC
GGTGCACTTGGGAAATTTGTCATGTAGCTTAGAAGGAAATGCGTGGAAGAACTTGGAGACGCCCTTGTGA
CCTCCAAGATTTTCCATGCATTCGTCCATAATGATGGCAATGGGCCCACGGGCGGCGGCCTGGGCGAAGA
TATTTCTGGGATCACTAACGTCATAGTTGTGTTCCAGGATGAGATCGTCATAGGCCATTTTTACAAAGCG
CGGGCGGAGGGTGCCAGACTGCGGTATAATGGTTCCATCCGGCCCAGGGGCGTAGTTACCCTCACAGATT
TGCATTTCCCACGCTTTGAGTTCAGATGGGGGGATCATGTCTACCTGCGGGGCGATGAAGAAAACGGTTT
CCGGGGTAGGGGAGATCAGCTGGGAAGAAAGCAGGTTCCTGAGCAGCTGCGACTTACCGCAGCCGGTGGG
CCCGTAAATCACACCTATTACCGGCTGCAACTGGTAGTTAAGAGAGCTGCAGCTGCCGTCATCCCTGAGC
AGGGGGGCCACTTCGTTAAGCATGTCCCTGACTCGCATGTTTTCCCTGACCAAATCCGCCAGAAGGCGCT
CGCCGCCCAGCGATAGCAGTTCTTGCAAGGAAGCAAAGTTTTTCAACGGTTTGAGACCGTCCGCCGTAGG
CATGCTTTTGAGCGTTTGACCAAGCAGTTCCAGGCGGTCCCACAGCTCGGTCACCTGCTCTACGGCATCT
CGATCCAGCATATCTCCTCGTTTCGCGGGTTGGGGCGGCTTTCGCTGTACGGCAGTAGTCGGTGCTCGTC
CAGACGGGCCAGGGTCATGTCTTTCCACGGGCGCAGGGTCCTCGTCAGCGTAGTCTGGGTCACGGTGAAG
GGGTGCGCTCCGGGCTGCGCGCTGGCCAGGGTGCGCTTGAGGCTGGTCCTGCTGGTGCTGAAGCGCTGCC
GGTCTTCGCCCTGCGCGTCGGCCAGGTAGCATTTGACCATGGTGTCATAGTCCAGCCCCTCCGCGGCGTG
GCCCTTGGCGCGCAGCTTGCCCTTGGAGGAGGCGCCGCACGAGGGGCAGTGCAGACTTTTGAGGGCGTAG
AGCTTGGGCGCGAGAAATACCGATTCCGGGGAGTAGGCATCCGCGCCGCAGGCCCCGCAGACGGTCTCGC
ATTCCACGAGCCAGGTGAGCTCTGGCCGTTCGGGGTCAAAAACCAGGTTTCCCCCATGCTTTTTGATGCG
TTTCTTACCTCTGGTTTCCATGAGCCGGTGTCCACGCTCGGTGACGAAAAGGCTGTCCGTGTCCCCGTAT
ACAGACTTGAGAGGCCTGTCCTCGAGCGGTGTTCCGCGGTCCTCCTCGTATAGAAACTCGGACCACTCTG
AGACAAAGGCTCGCGTCCAGGCCAGCACGAAGGAGGCTAAGTGGGAGGGGTAGCGGTCGTTGTCCACTAG
GGGGTCCACTCGCTCCAGGGTGTGAAGACACATGTCGCCCTCTTCGGCATCAAGGAAGGTGATTGGTTTG
TAGGTGTAGGCCACGTGACCGGGTGTTCCTGAAGGGGGGCTATAAAAGGGGGTGGGGGCGCGTTCGTCCT
CACTCTCTTCCGCATCGCTGTCTGCGAGGGCCAGCTGTTGGGGTGAGTACTCCCTCTGAAAAGCGGGCAT
GACTTCTGCGCTAAGATTGTCAGTTTCCAAAAACGAGGAGGATTTGATATTCACCTGGCCCGCGGTGATG
CCTTTGAGGGTGGCCGCATCCATCTGGTCAGAAAAGACAATCTTTTTGTTGTCAAGCTTGGTGGCAAACG
ACCCGTAGAGGGCGTTGGACAGCAACTTGGCGATGGAGCGCAGGGTTTGGTTTTTGTCGCGATCGGCGCG
CTCCTTGGCCGCGATGTTTAGCTGCACGTATTCGCGCGCAACGCACCGCCATTCGGGAAAGACGGTGGTG
CGCTCGTCGGGCACCAGGTGCACGCGCCAACCGCGGTTGTGCAGGGTGACAAGGTCAACGCTGGTGGCTA
CCTCTCCGCGTAGGCGCTCGTTGGTCCAGCAGAGGCGGCCGCCCTTGCGCGAGCAGAATGGCGGTAGGGG
GTCTAGCTGCGTCTCGTCCGGGGGGTCTGCGTCCACGGTAAAGACCCCGGGCAGCAGGCGCGCGTCGAAG
TAGTCTATCTTGCATCCTTGCAAGTCTAGCGCCTGCTGCCATGCGCGGGCGGCAAGCGCGCGCTCGTATG
GGTTGAGTGGGGGACCCCATGGCATGGGGTGGGTGAGCGCGGAGGCGTACATGCCGCAAATGTCGTAAAC
GTAGAGGGGCTCTCTGAGTATTCCAAGATATGTAGGGTAGCATCTTCCACCGCGGATGCTGGCGCGCACG
TAATCGTATAGTTCGTGCGAGGGAGCGAGGAGGTCGGGACCGAGGTTGCTACGGGCGGGCTGCTCTGCTC
GGAAGACTATCTGCCTGAAGATGGCATGTGAGTTGGATGATATGGTTGGACGCTGGAAGACGTTGAAGCT
GGCGTCTGTGAGACCTACCGCGTCACGCACGAAGGAGGCGTAGGAGTCGCGCAGCTTGTTGACCAGCTCG
GCGGTGACCTGCACGTCTAGGGCGCAGTAGTCCAGGGTTTCCTTGATGATGTCATACTTATCCTGTCCCT
TTTTTTTCCACAGCTCGCGGTTGAGGACAAACTCTTCGCGGTCTTTCCAGTACTCTTGGATCGGAAACCC
GTCGGCCTCCGAACGGTAAGAGCCTAGCATGTAGAACTGGTTGACGGCCTGGTAGGCGCAGCATCCCTTT
TCTACGGGTAGCGCGTATGCCTGCGCGGCCTTCCGGAGCGAGGTGTGGGTGAGCGCAAAGGTGTCCCTGA
CCATGACTTTGAGGTACTGGTATTTGAAGTCAGTGTCGTCGCATCCGCCCTGCTCCCAGAGCAAAAAGTC
CGTGCGCTTTTTGGAACGCGGATTTGGCAGGGCGAAGGTGACATCGTTGAAGAGTATCTTTCCCGCGCGA
GGCATAAAGTTGCGTGTGATGCGGAAGGGTCCCGGCACCTCGGAACGGTTGTTAATTACCTGGGCGGCGA
GCACGATCTCGTCAAAGCCGTTGATGTTGTGGCCCACAATGTAAAGTTCCAAGAAGCGCGGGATGCCCTT
GATGGAAGGCAATTTTTTAAGTTCCTCGTAGGTGAGCTCTTCAGGGGAGCTGAGCCCGTGCTCTGAAAGG
GCCCAGTCTGCAAGATGAGGGTTGGAAGCGACGAATGAGCTCCACAGGTCACGGGCCATTAGCATTTGCA
GGTGGTCGCGAAAGGTCCTAAACTGGCGACCTATGGCCATTTTTTCTGGGGTGATGCAGTAGAAGGTAAG
CGGGTCTTGTTCCCAGCGGTCCCATCCAAGGTTCGCGGCTAGGTCTCGCGCGGCAGTCACTAGAGGCTCA
TCTCCGCCGAACTTCATGACCAGCATGAAGGGCACGAGCTGCTTCCCAAAGGCCCCCATCCAAGTATAGG
TCTCTACATCGTAGGTGACAAAGAGACGCTCGGTGCGAGGATGCGAGCCGATCGGGAAGAACTGGATCTC
CCGCCACCAATTGGAGGAGTGGCTATTGATGTGGTGAAAGTAGAAGTCCCTGCGACGGGCCGAACACTCG
TGCTGGCTTTTGTAAAAACGTGCGCAGTACTGGCAGCGGTGCACGGGCTGTACATCCTGCACGAGGTTGA
CCTGACGACCGCGCACAAGGAAGCAGAGTGGGAATTTGAGCCCCTCGCCTGGCGGGTTTGGCTGGTGGTC
TTCTACTTCGGCTGCTTGTCCTTGACCGTCTGGCTGCTCGAGGGGAGTTACGGTGGATCGGACCACCACG
CCGCGCGAGCCCAAAGTCCAGATGTCCGCGCGCGGCGGTCGGAGCTTGATGACAACATCGCGCAGATGGG
AGCTGTCCATGGTCTGGAGCTCCCGCGGCGTCAGGTCAGGCGGGAGCTCCTGCAGGTTTACCTCGCATAG
ACGGGTCAGGGCGCGGGCTAGATCCAGGTGATACCTAATTTCCAGGGGCTGGTTGGTGGCGGCGTCGATG
GCTTGCAAGAGGCCGCATCCCCGCGGCGCGACTACGGTACCGCGCGGCGGGCGGTGGGCCGCGGGGGTGT
CCTTGGATGATGCATCTAAAAGCGGTGACGCGGGCGAGCCCCCGGAGGTAGGGGGGGCTCCGGACCCGCC
GGGAGAGGGGGCAGGGGCACGTCGGCGCCGCGCGCGGGCAGGAGCTGGTGCTGCGCGCGTAGGTTGCTGG
CGAACGCGACGACGCGGCGGTTGATCTCCTGAATCTGGCGCCTCTGCGTGAAGACGACGGGCCCGGTGAG
CTTGAACCTGAAAGAGAGTTCGACAGAATCAATTTCGGTGTCGTTGACGGCGGCCTGGCGCAAAATCTCC
TGCACGTCTCCTGAGTTGTCTTGATAGGCGATCTCGGCCATGAACTGCTCGATCTCTTCCTCCTGGAGAT
CTCCGCGTCCGGCTCGCTCCACGGTGGCGGCGAGGTCGTTGGAAATGCGGGCCATGAGCTGCGAGAAGGC
GTTGAGGCCTCCCTCGTTCCAGACGCGGCTGTAGACCACGCCCCCTTCGGCATCGCGGGCGCGCATGACC
ACCTGCGCGAGATTGAGCTCCACGTGCCGGGCGAAGACGGCGTAGTTTCGCAGGCGCTGAAAGAGGTAGT
TGAGGGTGGTGGCGGTGTGTTCTGCCACGAAGAAGTACATAACCCAGCGTCGCAACGTGGATTCGTTGAT
ATCCCCCAAGGCCTCAAGGCGCTCCATGGCCTCGTAGAAGTCCACGGCGAAGTTGAAAAACTGGGAGTTG
CGCGCCGACACGGTTAACTCCTCCTCCAGAAGACGGATGAGCTCGGCGACAGTGTCGCGCACCTCGCGCT
CAAAGGCTACAGGGGCCTCTTCTTCTTCTTCAATCTCCTCTTCCATAAGGGCCTCCCCTTCTTCTTCTTC
TGGCGGCGGTGGGGGAGGGGGGACACGGCGGCGACGACGGCGCACCGGGAGGCGGTCGACAAAGCGCTCG
ATCATCTCCCCGCGGCGACGGCGCATGGTCTCGGTGACGGCGCGGCCGTTCTCGCGGGGGCGCAGTTGGA
AGACGCCGCCCGTCATGTCCCGGTTATGGGTTGGCGGGGGGCTGCCATGCGGCAGGGATACGGCGCTAAC
GATGCATCTCAACAATTGTTGTGTAGGTACTCCGCCGCCGAGGGACCTGAGCGAGTCCGCATCGACCGGA
TCGGAAAACCTCTCGAGAAAGGCGTCTAACCAGTCACAGTCGCAAGGTAGGCTGAGCACCGTGGCGGGCG
GCAGCGGGCGGCGGTCGGGGTTGTTTCTGGCGGAGGTGCTGCTGATGATGTAATTAAAGTAGGCGGTCTT
GAGACGGCGGATGGTCGACAGAAGCACCATGTCCTTGGGTCCGGCCTGCTGAATGCGCAGGCGGTCGGCC
ATGCCCCAGGCTTCGTTTTGACATCGGCGCAGGTCTTTGTAGTAGTCTTGCATGAGCCTTTCTACCGGCA
CTTCTTCTTCTCCTTCCTCTTGTCCTGCATCTCTTGCATCTATCGCTGCGGCGGCGGCGGAGTTTGGCCG
TAGGTGGCGCCCTCTTCCTCCCATGCGTGTGACCCCGAAGCCCCTCATCGGCTGAAGCAGGGCTAGGTCG
GCGACAACGCGCTCGGCTAATATGGCCTGCTGCACCTGCGTGAGGGTAGACTGGAAGTCATCCATGTCCA
CAAAGCGGTGGTATGCGCCCGTGTTGATGGTGTAAGTGCAGTTGGCCATAACGGACCAGTTAACGGTCTG
GTGACCCGGCTGCGAGAGCTCGGTGTACCTGAGACGCGAGTAAGCCCTCGAGTCAAATACGTAGTCGTTG
CAAGTCCGCACCAGGTACTGGTATCCCACCAAAAAGTGCGGCGGCGGCTGGCGGTAGAGGGGCCAGCGTA
GGGTGGCCGGGGCTCCGGGGGCGAGATCTTCCAACATAAGGCGATGATATCCGTAGATGTACCTGGACAT
CCAGGTGATGCCGGCGGCGGTGGTGGAGGCGCGCGGAAAGTCGCGGACGCGGTTCCAGATGTTGCGCAGC
GGCAAAAAGTGCTCCATGGTCGGGACGCTCTGGCCGGTCAGGCGCGCGCAATCGTTGACGCTCTAGACCG
TGCAAAAGGAGAGCCTGTAAGCGGGCACTCTTCCGTGGTCTGGTGGATAAATTCGCAAGGGTATCATGGC
GGACGACCGGGGTTCGAGCCCCGTATCCGGCCGTCCGCCGTGATCCATGCGGTTACCGCCCGCGTGTCGA
ACCCAGGTGTGCGACGTCAGACAACGGGGGAGTGCTCCTTTTGGCTTCCTTCCAGGCGCGGCGGCTGCTG
CGCTAGCTTTTTTGGCCACTGGCCGCGCGCAGCGTAAGCGGTTAGGCTGGAAAGCGAAAGCATTAAGTGG
CTCGCTCCCTGTAGCCGGAGGGTTATTTTCCAAGGGTTGAGTCGCGGGACCCCCGGTTCGAGTCTCGGAC
CGGCCGGACTGCGGCGAACGGGGGTTTGCCTCCCCGTCATGCAAGACCCCGCTTGCAAATTCCTCCGGAA
ACAGGGACGAGCCCCTTTTTTGCTTTTCCCAGATGCATCCGGTGCTGCGGCAGATGCGCCCCCCTCCTCA
GCAGCGGCAAGAGCAAGAGCAGCGGCAGACATGCAGGGCACCCTCCCCTCCTCCTACCGCGTCAGGAGGG
GCGACATCCGCGGTTGACGCGGCAGCAGATGGTGATTACGAACCCCCGCGGCGCCGGGCCCGGCACTACC
TGGACTTGGAGGAGGGCGAGGGCCTGGCGCGGCTAGGAGCGCCCTCTCCTGAGCGGCACCCAAGGGTGCA
GCTGAAGCGTGATACGCGTGAGGCGTACGTGCCGCGGCAGAACCTGTTTCGCGACCGCGAGGGAGAGGAG
CCCGAGGAGATGCGGGATCGAAAGTTCCACGCAGGGCGCGAGCTGCGGCATGGCCTGAATCGCGAGCGGT
TGCTGCGCGAGGAGGACTTTGAGCCCGACGCGCGAACCGGGATTAGTCCCGCGCGCGCACACGTGGCGGC
CGCCGACCTGGTAACCGCATACGAGCAGACGGTGAACCAGGAGATTAACTTTCAAAAAAGCTTTAACAAC
CACGTGCGTACGCTTGTGGCGCGCGAGGAGGTGGCTATAGGACTGATGCATCTGTGGGACTTTGTAAGCG
CGCTGGAGCAAAACCCAAATAGCAAGCCGCTCATGGCGCAGCTGTTCCTTATAGTGCAGCACAGCAGGGA
CAACGAGGCATTCAGGGATGCGCTGCTAAACATAGTAGAGCCCGAGGGCCGCTGGCTGCTCGATTTGATA
AACATCCTGCAGAGCATAGTGGTGCAGGAGCGCAGCTTGAGCCTGGCTGACAAGGTGGCCGCCATCAACT
ATTCCATGCTTAGCCTGGGCAAGTTTTACGCCCGCAAGATATACCATACCCCTTACGTTCCCATAGACAA
GGAGGTAAAGATCGAGGGGTTCTACATGCGCATGGCGCTGAAGGTGCTTACCTTGAGCGACGACCTGGGC
GTTTATCGCAACGAGCGCATCCACAAGGCCGTGAGCGTGAGCCGGCGGCGCGAGCTCAGCGACCGCGAGC
TGATGCACAGCCTGCAAAGGGCCCTGGCTGGCACGGGCAGCGGCGATAGAGAGGCCGAGTCCTACTTTGA
CGCGGGCGCTGACCTGCGCTGGGCCCCAAGCCGACGCGCCCTGGAGGCAGCTGGGGCCGGACCTGGGCTG
GCGGTGGCACCCGCGCGCGCTGGCAACGTCGGCGGCGTGGAGGAATATGACGAGGACGATGAGTACGAGC
CAGAGGACGGCGAGTACTAAGCGGTGATGTTTCTGATCAGATGATGCAAGACGCAACGGACCCGGCGGTG
CGGGCGGCGCTGCAGAGCCAGCCGTCCGGCCTTAACTCCACGGACGACTGGCGCCAGGTCATGGACCGCA
TCATGTCGCTGACTGCGCGCAATCCTGACGCGTTCCGGCAGCAGCCGCAGGCCAACCGGCTCTCCGCAAT
TCTGGAAGCGGTGGTCCCGGCGCGCGCAAACCCCACGCACGAGAAGGTGCTGGCGATCGTAAACGCGCTG
GCCGAAAACAGGGCCATCCGGCCCGACGAGGCCGGCCTGGTCTACGACGCGCTGCTTCAGCGCGTGGCTC
GTTACAACAGCGGCAACGTGCAGACCAACCTGGACCGGCTGGTGGGGGATGTGCGCGAGGCCGTGGCGCA
GCGTGAGCGCGCGCAGCAGCAGGGCAACCTGGGCTCCATGGTTGCACTAAACGCCTTCCTGAGTACACAG
CCCGCCAACGTGCCGCGGGGACAGGAGGACTACACCAACTTTGTGAGCGCACTGCGGCTAATGGTGACTG
AGACACCGCAAAGTGAGGTGTACCAGTCTGGGCCAGACTATTTTTTCCAGACCAGTAGACAAGGCCTGCA
GACCGTAAACCTGAGCCAGGCTTTCAAAAACTTGCAGGGGCTGTGGGGGGTGCGGGCTCCCACAGGCGAC
CGCGCGACCGTGTCTAGCTTGCTGACGCCCAACTCGCGCCTGTTGCTGCTGCTAATAGCGCCCTTCACGG
ACAGTGGCAGCGTGTCCCGGGACACATACCTAGGTCACTTGCTGACACTGTACCGCGAGGCCATAGGTCA
GGCGCATGTGGACGAGCATACTTTCCAGGAGATTACAAGTGTCAGCCGCGCGCTGGGGCAGGAGGACACG
GGCAGCCTGGAGGCAACCCTAAACTACCTGCTGACCAACCGGCGGCAGAAGATCCCCTCGTTGCACAGTT
TAAACAGCGAGGAGGAGCGCATTTTGCGCTACGTGCAGCAGAGCGTGAGCCTTAACCTGATGCGCGACGG
GGTAACGCCCAGCGTGGCGCTGGACATGACCGCGCGCAACATGGAACCGGGCATGTATGCCTCAAACCGG
CCGTTTATCAACCGCCTAATGGACTACTTGCATCGCGCGGCCGCCGTGAACCCCGAGTATTTCACCAATG
CCATCTTGAACCCGCACTGGCTACCGCCCCCTGGTTTCTACACCGGGGGATTCGAGGTGCCCGAGGGTAA
CGATGGATTCCTCTGGGACGACATAGACGACAGCGTGTTTTCCCCGCAACCGCAGACCCTGCTAGAGTTG
CAACAGCGCGAGCAGGCAGAGGCGGCGCTGCGAAAGGAAAGCTTCCGCAGGCCAAGCAGCTTGTCCGATC
TAGGCGCTGCGGCCCCGCGGTCAGATGCTAGTAGCCCATTTCCAAGCTTGATAGGGTCTCTTACCAGCAC
TCGCACCACCCGCCCGCGCCTGCTGGGCGAGGAGGAGTACCTAAACAACTCGCTGCTGCAGCCGCAGCGC
GAAAAAAACCTGCCTCCGGCATTTCCCAACAACGGGATAGAGAGCCTAGTGGACAAGATGAGTAGATGGA
AGACGTACGCGCAGGAGCACAGGGACGTGCCAGGCCCGCGCCCGCCCACCCGTCGTCAAAGGCACGACCG
TCAGCGGGGTCTGGTGTGGGAGGACGATGACTCGGCAGACGACAGCAGCGTCCTGGATTTGGGAGGGAGT
GGCAACCCGTTTGCGCACCTTCGCCCCAGGCTGGGGAGAATGTTTTAAAAAAAAAAAAAGCATGATGCAA
AATAAAAAACTCACCAAGGCCATGGCACCGAGCGTTGGTTTTCTTGTATTCCCCTTAGTATGCGGCGCGC
GGCGATGTATGAGGAAGGTCCTCCTCCCTCCTACGAGAGTGTGGTGAGCGCGGCGCCAGTGGCGGCGGCG
CTGGGTTCTCCCTTCGATGCTCCCCTGGACCCGCCGTTTGTGCCTCCGCGGTACCTGCGGCCTACCGGGG
GGAGAAACAGCATCCGTTACTCTGAGTTGGCACCCCTATTCGACACCACCCGTGTGTACCTGGTGGACAA
CAAGTCAACGGATGTGGCATCCCTGAACTACCAGAACGACCACAGCAACTTTCTGACCACGGTCATTCAA
AACAATGACTACAGCCCGGGGGAGGCAAGCACACAGACCATCAATCTTGACGACCGGTCGCACTGGGGCG
GCGACCTGAAAACCATCCTGCATACCAACATGCCAAATGTGAACGAGTTCATGTTTACCAATAAGTTTAA
GGCGCGGGTGATGGTGTCGCGCTTGCCTACTAAGGACAATCAGGTGGAGCTGAAATACGAGTGGGTGGAG
TTCACGCTGCCCGAGGGCAACTACTCCGAGACCATGACCATAGACCTTATGAACAACGCGATCGTGGAGC
ACTACTTGAAAGTGGGCAGACAGAACGGGGTTCTGGAAAGCGACATCGGGGTAAAGTTTGACACCCGCAA
CTTCAGACTGGGGTTTGACCCCGTCACTGGTCTTGTCATGCCTGGGGTATATACAAACGAAGCCTTCCAT
CCAGACATCATTTTGCTGCCAGGATGCGGGGTGGACTTCACCCACAGCCGCCTGAGCAACTTGTTGGGCA
TCCGCAAGCGGCAACCCTTCCAGGAGGGCTTTAGGATCACCTACGATGATCTGGAGGGTGGTAACATTCC
CGCACTGTTGGATGTGGACGCCTACCAGGCGAGCTTGAAAGATGACACCGAACAGGGCGGGGGTGGCGCA
GGCGGCAGCAACAGCAGTGGCAGCGGCGCGGAAGAGAACTCCAACGCGGCAGCCGCGGCAATGCAGCCGG
TGGAGGACATGAACGATCATGCCATTCGCGGCGACACCTTTGCCACACGGGCTGAGGAGAAGCGCGCTGA
GGCCGAAGCAGCGGCCGAAGCTGCCGCCCCCGCTGCGCAACCCGAGGTCGAGAAGCCTCAGAAGAAACCG
GTGATCAAACCCCTGACAGAGGACAGCAAGAAACGCAGTTACAACCTAATAAGCAATGACAGCACCTTCA
CCCAGTACCGCAGCTGGTACCTTGCATACAACTACGGCGACCCTCAGACCGGAATCCGCTCATGGACCCT
GCTTTGCACTCCTGACGTAACCTGCGGCTCGGAGCAGGTCTACTGGTCGTTGCCAGACATGATGCAAGAC
CCCGTGACCTTCCGCTCCACGCGCCAGATCAGCAACTTTCCGGTGGTGGGCGCCGAGCTGTTGCCCGTGC
ACTCCAAGAGCTTCTACAACGACCAGGCCGTCTACTCCCAACTCATCCGCCAGTTTACCTCTCTGACCCA
CGTGTTCAATCGCTTTCCCGAGAACCAGATTTTGGCGCGCCCGCCAGCCCCCACCATCACCACCGTCAGT
GAAAACGTTCCTGCTCTCACAGATCACGGGACGCTACCGCTGCGCAACAGCATCGGAGGAGTCCAGCGAG
TGACCATTACTGACGCCAGACGCCGCACCTGCCCCTACGTTTACAAGGCCCTGGGCATAGTCTCGCCGCG
CGTCCTATCGAGCCGCACTTTTTGAGCAAGCATGTCCATCCTTATATCGCCCAGCAATAACACAGGCTGG
GGCCTGCGCTTCCCAAGCAAGATGTTTGGCGGGGCCAAGAAGCGCTCCGACCAACACCCAGTGCGCGTGC
GCGGGCACTACCGCGCGCCCTGGGGCGCGCACAAACGCGGCCGCACTGGGCGCACCACCGTCGATGACGC
CATCGACGCGGTGGTGGAGGAGGCGCGCAACTACACGCCCACGCCGCCACCAGTGTCCACAGTGGACGCG
GCCATTCAGACCGTGGTGCGCGGAGCCCGGCGCTATGCTAAAATGAAGAGACGGCGGAGGCGCGTAGCAC
GTCGCCACCGCCGCCGACCCGGCACTGCCGCCCAACGCGCGGCGGCGGCCCTGCTTAACCGCGCACGTCG
CACCGGCCGACGGGCGGCCATGCGGGCCGCTCGAAGGCTGGCCGCGGGTATTGTCACTGTGCCCCCCAGG
TCCAGGCGACGAGCGGCCGCCGCAGCAGCCGCGGCCATTAGTGCTATGACTCAGGGTCGCAGGGGCAACG
TGTATTGGGTGCGCGACTCGGTTAGCGGCCTGCGCGTGCCCGTGCGCACCCGCCCCCCGCGCAACTAGAT
TGCAAGAAAAAACTACTTAGACTCGTACTGTTGTATGTATCCAGCGGCGGCGGCGCGCAACGAAGCTATG
TCCAAGCGCAAAATCAAAGAAGAGATGCTCCAGGTCATCGCGCCGGAGATCTATGGCCCCCCGAAGAAGG
AAGAGCAGGATTACAAGCCCCGAAAGCTAAAGCGGGTCAAAAAGAAAAAGAAAGATGATGATGATGAACT
TGACGACGAGGTGGAACTGCTGCACGCTACCGCGCCCAGGCGACGGGTACAGTGGAAAGGTCGACGCGTA
AAACGTGTTTTGCGACCCGGCACCACCGTAGTCTTTACGCCCGGTGAGCGCTCCACCCGCACCTACAAGC
GCGTGTATGATGAGGTGTACGGCGACGAGGACCTGCTTGAGCAGGCCAACGAGCGCCTCGGGGAGTTTGC
CTACGGAAAGCGGCATAAGGACATGCTGGCGTTGCCGCTGGACGAGGGCAACCCAACACCTAGCCTAAAG
CCCGTAACACTGCAGCAGGTGCTGCCCGCGCTTGCACCGTCCGAAGAAAAGCGCGGCCTAAAGCGCGAGT
CTGGTGACTTGGCACCCACCGTGCAGCTGATGGTACCCAAGCGCCAGCGACTGGAAGATGTCTTGGAAAA
AATGACCGTGGAACCTGGGCTGGAGCCCGAGGTCCGCGTGCGGCCAATCAAGCAGGTGGCGCCGGGACTG
GGCGTGCAGACCGTGGACGTTCAGATACCCACTACCAGTAGCACCAGTATTGCCACCGCCACAGAGGGCA
TGGAGACACAAACGTCCCCGGTTGCCTCAGCGGTGGCGGATGCCGCGGTGCAGGCGGTCGCTGCGGCCGC
GTCCAAGACCTCTACGGAGGTGCAAACGGACCCGTGGATGTTTCGCGTTTCAGCCCCCCGGCGCCCGCGC
CGTTCGAGGAAGTACGGCGCCGCCAGCGCGCTACTGCCCGAATATGCCCTACATCCTTCCATTGCGCCTA
CCCCCGGCTATCGTGGCTACACCTACCGCCCCAGAAGACGAGCAACTACCCGACGCCGAACCACCACTGG
AACCCGCCGCCGCCGTCGCCGTCGCCAGCCCGTGCTGGCCCCGATTTCCGTGCGCAGGGTGGCTCGCGAA
GGAGGCAGGACCCTGGTGCTGCCAACAGCGCGCTACCACCCCAGCATCGTTTAAAAGCCGGTCTTTGTGG
TTCTTGCAGATATGGCCCTCACCTGCCGCCTCCGTTTCCCGGTGCCGGGATTCCGAGGAAGAATGCACCG
TAGGAGGGGCATGGCCGGCCACGGCCTGACGGGCGGCATGCGTCGTGCGCACCACCGGCGGCGGCGCGCG
TCGCACCGTCGCATGCGCGGCGGTATCCTGCCCCTCCTTATTCCACTGATCGCCGCGGCGATTGGCGCCG
TGCCCGGAATTGCATCCGTGGCCTTGCAGGCGCAGAGACACTGATTAAAAACAAGTTGCATGTGGAAAAA
TCAAAATAAAAAGTCTGGACTCTCACGCTCGCTTGGTCCTGTAACTATTTTGTAGAATGGAAGACATCAA
CTTTGCGTCTCTGGCCCCGCGACACGGCTCGCGCCCGTTCATGGGAAACTGGCAAGATATCGGCACCAGC
AATATGAGCGGTGGCGCCTTCAGCTGGGGCTCGCTGTGGAGCGGCATTAAAAATTTCGGTTCCACCGTTA
AGAACTATGGCAGCAAGGCCTGGAACAGCAGCACAGGCCAGATGCTGAGGGATAAGTTGAAAGAGCAAAA
TTTCCAACAAAAGGTGGTAGATGGCCTGGCCTCTGGCATTAGCGGGGTGGTGGACCTGGCCAACCAGGCA
GTGCAAAATAAGATTAACAGTAAGCTTGATCCCCGCCCTCCCGTAGAGGAGCCTCCACCGGCCGTGGAGA
CAGTGTCTCCAGAGGGGCGTGGCGAAAAGCGTCCGCGCCCCGACAGGGAAGAAACTCTGGTGACGCAAAT
AGACGAGCCTCCCTCGTACGAGGAGGCACTAAAGCAAGGCCTGCCCACCACCCGTCCCATCGCGCCCATG
GCTACCGGAGTGCTGGGCCAGCACACACCCGTAACGCTGGACCTGCCTCCCCCCGCCGACACCCAGCAGA
AACCTGTGCTGCCAGGCCCGACCGCCGTTGTTGTAACCCGTCCTAGCCGCGCGTCCCTGCGCCGCGCCGC
CAGCGGTCCGCGATCGTTGCGGCCCGTAGCCAGTGGCAACTGGCAAAGCACACTGAACAGCATCGTGGGT
CTGGGGGTGCAATCCCTGAAGCGCCGACGATGCTTCTGATAGCTAACGTGTCGTATGTGTGTCATGTATG
CGTCCATGTCGCCGCCAGAGGAGCTGCTGAGCCGCCGCGCGCCCGCTTTCCAAGATGGCTACCCCTTCGA
TGATGCCGCAGTGGTCTTACATGCACATCTCGGGCCAGGACGCCTCGGAGTACCTGAGCCCCGGGCTGGT
GCAGTTTGCCCGCGCCACCGAGACGTACTTCAGCCTGAATAACAAGTTTAGAAACCCCACGGTGGCGCCT
ACGCACGACGTGACCACAGACCGGTCCCAGCGTTTGACGCTGCGGTTCATCCCTGTGGACCGTGAGGATA
CTGCGTACTCGTACAAGGCGCGGTTCACCCTAGCTGTGGGTGATAACCGTGTGCTGGACATGGCTTCCAC
GTACTTTGACATCCGCGGCGTGCTGGACAGGGGCCCTACTTTTAAGCCCTACTCTGGCACTGCCTACAAC
GCCCTGGCTCCCAAGGGTGCCCCAAATCCTTGCGAATGGGATGAAGCTGCTACTGCTCTTGAAATAAACC
TAGAAGAAGAGGACGATGACAACGAAGACGAAGTAGACGAGCAAGCTGAGCAGCAAAAAACTCACGTATT
TGGGCAGGCGCCTTATTCTGGTATAAATATTACAAAGGAGGGTATTCAAATAGGTGTCGAAGGTCAAACA
CCTAAATATGCCGATAAAACATTTCAACCTGAACCTCAAATAGGAGAATCTCAGTGGTACGAAACAGAAA
TTAATCATGCAGCTGGGAGAGTCCTAAAAAAGACTACCCCAATGAAACCATGTTACGGTTCATATGCAAA
ACCCACAAATGAAAATGGAGGGCAAGGCATTCTTGTAAAGCAACAAAATGGAAAGCTAGAAAGTCAAGTG
GAAATGCAATTTTTCTCAACTACTGAGGCAGCCGCAGGCAATGGTGATAACTTGACTCCTAAAGTGGTAT
TGTACAGTGAAGATGTAGATATAGAAACCCCAGACACTCATATTTCTTACATGCCCACTATTAAGGAAGG
TAACTCACGAGAACTAATGGGCCAACAATCTATGCCCAACAGGCCTAATTACATTGCTTTTAGGGACAAT
TTTATTGGTCTAATGTATTACAACAGCACGGGTAATATGGGTGTTCTGGCGGGCCAAGCATCGCAGTTGA
ATGCTGTTGTAGATTTGCAAGACAGAAACACAGAGCTTTCATACCAGCTTTTGCTTGATTCCATTGGTGA
TAGAACCAGGTACTTTTCTATGTGGAATCAGGCTGTTGACAGCTATGATCCAGATGTTAGAATTATTGAA
AATCATGGAACTGAAGATGAACTTCCAAATTACTGCTTTCCACTGGGAGGTGTGATTAATACAGAGACTC
TTACCAAGGTAAAACCTAAAACAGGTCAGGAAAATGGATGGGAAAAAGATGCTACAGAATTTTCAGATAA
AAATGAAATAAGAGTTGGAAATAATTTTGCCATGGAAATCAATCTAAATGCCAACCTGTGGAGAAATTTC
CTGTACTCCAACATAGCGCTGTATTTGCCCGACAAGCTAAAGTACAGTCCTTCCAACGTAAAAATTTCTG
ATAACCCAAACACCTACGACTACATGAACAAGCGAGTGGTGGCTCCCGGGCTAGTGGACTGCTACATTAA
CCTTGGAGCACGCTGGTCCCTTGACTATATGGACAACGTCAACCCATTTAACCACCACCGCAATGCTGGC
CTGCGCTACCGCTCAATGTTGCTGGGCAATGGTCGCTATGTGCCCTTCCACATCCAGGTGCCTCAGAAGT
TCTTTGCCATTAAAAACCTCCTTCTCCTGCCGGGCTCATACACCTACGAGTGGAACTTCAGGAAGGATGT
TAACATGGTTCTGCAGAGCTCCCTAGGAAATGACCTAAGGGTTGACGGAGCCAGCATTAAGTTTGATAGC
ATTTGCCTTTACGCCACCTTCTTCCCCATGGCCCACAACACCGCCTCCACGCTTGAGGCCATGCTTAGAA
ACGACACCAACGACCAGTCCTTTAACGACTATCTC
[453 nt withheld, positions 20056-20508]
CAGCCCATGAGCCGTCAGGTGGTGGATGATACTAAATACAAGGACTACCAACAGGTGGGCATCCTACACC
AACACAACAACTCTGGATTTGTTGGCTACCTTGCCCCCACCATGCGCGAAGGACAGGCCTACCCTGCTAA
CTTCCCCTATCCGCTTATAGGCAAGACCGCAGTTGACAGCATTACCCAGAAAAAGTTTCTTTGCGATCGC
ACCCTTTGGCGCATCCCATTCTCCAGTAACTTTATGTCCATGGGCGCACTCACAGACCTGGGCCAAAACC
TTCTCTACGCCAACTCCGCCCACGCGCTAGACATGACTTTTGAGGTGGATCCCATGGACGAGCCCACCCT
TCTTTATGTTTTGTTTGAAGTCTTTGACGTGGTCCGTGTGCACCAGCCGCACCGCGGCGTCATCGAAACC
GTGTACCTGCGCACGCCCTTCTCGGCCGGCAACGCCACAACATAAAGAAGCAAGCAACATCAACAACAGC
TGCCGCCATGGGCTCCAGTGAGCAGGAACTGAAAGCCATTGTCAAAGATCTTGGTTGTGGGCCATATTTT
TTGGGCACCTATGACAAGCGCTTTCCAGGCTTTGTTTCTCCACACAAGCTCGCCTGCGCCATAGTCAATA
CGGCCGGTCGCGAGACTGGGGGCGTACACTGGATGGCCTTTGCCTGGAACCCGCACTCAAAAACATGCTA
CCTCTTTGAGCCCTTTGGCTTTTCTGACCAGCGACTCAAGCAGGTTTACCAGTTTGAGTACGAGTCACTC
CTGCGCCGTAGCGCCATTGCTTCTTCCCCCGACCGCTGTATAACGCTGGAAAAGTCCACCCAAAGCGTAC
AGGGGCCCAACTCGGCCGCCTGTGGACTATTCTGCTGCATGTTTCTCCACGCCTTTGCCAACTGGCCCCA
AACTCCCATGGATCACAACCCCACCATGAACCTTATTACCGGGGTACCCAACTCCATGCTCAACAGTCCC
CAGGTACAGCCCACCCTGCGTCGCAACCAGGAACAGCTCTACAGCTTCCTGGAGCGCCACTCGCCCTACT
TCCGCAGCCACAGTGCGCAGATTAGGAGCGCCACTTCTTTTTGTCACTTGAAAAACATGTAAAAATAATG
TACTAGAGACACTTTCAATAAAGGCAAATGCTTTTATTTGTACACTCTCGGGTGATTATTTACCCCCACC
CTTGCCGTCTGCGCCGTTTAAAAATCAAAGGGGTTCTGCCGCGCATCGCTATGCGCCACTGGCAGGGACA
CGTTGCGATACTGGTGTTTAGTGCTCCACTTAAACTCAGGCACAACCATCCGCGGCAGCTCGGTGAAGTT
TTCACTCCACAGGCTGCGCACCATCACCAACGCGTTTAGCAGGTCGGGCGCCGATATCTTGAAGTCGCAG
TTGGGGCCTCCGCCCTGCGCGCGCGAGTTGCGATACACAGGGTTGCAGCACTGGAACACTATCAGCGCCG
GGTGGTGCACGCTGGCCAGCACGCTCTTGTCGGAGATCAGATCCGCGTCCAGGTCCTCCGCGTTGCTCAG
GGCGAACGGAGTCAACTTTGGTAGCTGCCTTCCCAAAAAGGGCGCGTGCCCAGGCTTTGAGTTGCACTCG
CACCGTAGTGGCATCAAAAGGTGACCGTGCCCGGTCTGGGCGTTAGGATACAGCGCCTGCATAAAAGCCT
TGATCTGCTTAAAAGCCACCTGAGCCTTTGCGCCTTCAGAGAAGAACATGCCGCAAGACTTGCCGGAAAA
CTGATTGGCCGGACAGGCCGCGTCGTGCACGCAGCACCTTGCGTCGGTGTTGGAGATCTGCACCACATTT
CGGCCCCACCGGTTCTTCACGATCTTGGCCTTGCTAGACTGCTCCTTCAGCGCGCGCTGCCCGTTTTCGC
TCGTCACATCCATTTCAATCACGTGCTCCTTATTTATCATAATGCTTCCGTGTAGACACTTAAGCTCGCC
TTCGATCTCAGCGCAGCGGTGCAGCCACAACGCGCAGCCCGTGGGCTCGTGATGCTTGTAGGTCACCTCT
GCAAACGACTGCAGGTACGCCTGCAGGAATCGCCCCATCATCGTCACAAAGGTCTTGTTGCTGGTGAAGG
TCAGCTGCAACCCGCGGTGCTCCTCGTTCAGCCAGGTCTTGCATACGGCCGCCAGAGCTTCCACTTGGTC
AGGCAGTAGTTTGAAGTTCGCCTTTAGATCGTTATCCACGTGGTACTTGTCCATCAGCGCGCGCGCAGCC
TCCATGCCCTTCTCCCACGCAGACACGATCGGCACACTCAGCGGGTTCATCACCGTAATTTCACTTTCCG
CTTCGCTGGGCTCTTCCTCTTCCTCTTGCGTCCGCATACCACGCGCCACTGGGTCGTCTTCATTCAGCCG
CCGCACTGTGCGCTTACCTCCTTTGCCATGCTTGATTAGCACCGGTGGGTTGCTGAAACCCACCATTTGT
AGCGCCACATCTTCTCTTTCTTCCTCGCTGTCCACGATTACCTCTGGTGATGGCGGGCGCTCGGGCTTGG
GAGAAGGGCGCTTCTTTTTCTTCTTGGGCGCAATGGCCAAATCCGCCGCCGAGGTCGATGGCCGCGGGCT
GGGTGTGCGCGGCACCAGCGCGTCTTGTGATGAGTCTTCCTCGTCCTCGGACTCGATACGCCGCCTCATC
CGCTTTTTTGGGGGCGCCCGGGGAGGCGGCGGCGACGGGGACGGGGACGACACGTCCTCCATGGTTGGGG
GACGTCGCGCCGCACCGCGTCCGCGCTCGGGGGTGGTTTCGCGCTGCTCCTCTTCCCGACTGGCCATTTC
CTTCTCCTATAGGCAGAAAAAGATCATGGAGTCAGTCGAGAAGAAGGACAGCCTAACCGCCCCCTCTGAG
TTCGCCACCACCGCCTCCACCGATGCCGCCAACGCGCCTACCACCTTCCCCGTCGAGGCACCCCCGCTTG
AGGAGGAGGAAGTGATTATCGAGCAGGACCCAGGTTTTGTAAGCGAAGACGACGAGGACCGCTCAGTACC
AACAGAGGATAAAAAGCAAGACCAGGACAACGCAGAGGCAAACGAGGAACAAGTCGGGCGGGGGGACGAA
AGGCATGGCGACTACCTAGATGTGGGAGACGACGTGCTGTTGAAGCATCTGCAGCGCCAGTGCGCCATTA
TCTGCGACGCGTTGCAAGAGCGCAGCGATGTGCCCCTCGCCATAGCGGATGTCAGCCTTGCCTACGAACG
CCACCTATTCTCACCGCGCGTACCCCCCAAACGCCAAGAAAACGGCACATGCGAGCCCAACCCGCGCCTC
AACTTCTACCCCGTATTTGCCGTGCCAGAGGTGCTTGCCACCTATCACATCTTTTTCCAAAACTGCAAGA
TACCCCTATCCTGCCGTGCCAACCGCAGCCGAGCGGACAAGCAGCTGGCCTTGCGGCAGGGCGCTGTCAT
ACCTGATATCGCCTCGCTCAACGAAGTGCCAAAAATCTTTGAGGGTCTTGGACGCGACGAGAAGCGCGCG
GCAAACGCTCTGCAACAGGAAAACAGCGAAAATGAAAGTCACTCTGGAGTGTTGGTGGAACTCGAGGGTG
ACAACGCGCGCCTAGCCGTACTAAAACGCAGCATCGAGGTCACCCACTTTGCCTACCCGGCACTTAACCT
ACCCCCCAAGGTCATGAGCACAGTCATGAGTGAGCTGATCGTGCGCCGTGCGCAGCCCCTGGAGAGGGAT
GCAAATTTGCAAGAACAAACAGAGGAGGGCCTACCCGCAGTTGGCGACGAGCAGCTAGCGCGCTGGCTTC
AAACGCGCGAGCCTGCCGACTTGGAGGAGCGACGCAAACTAATGATGGCCGCAGTGCTCGTTACCGTGGA
GCTTGAGTGCATGCAGCGGTTCTTTGCTGACCCGGAGATGCAGCGCAAGCTAGAGGAAACATTGCACTAC
ACCTTTCGACAGGGCTACGTACGCCAGGCCTGCAAGATCTCCAACGTGGAGCTCTGCAACCTGGTCTCCT
ACCTTGGAATTTTGCACGAAAACCGCCTTGGGCAAAACGTGCTTCATTCCACGCTCAAGGGCGAGGCGCG
CCGCGACTACGTCCGCGACTGCGTTTACTTATTTCTATGCTACACCTGGCAGACGGCCATGGGCGTTTGG
CAGCAGTGCTTGGAGGAGTGCAACCTCAAGGAGCTGCAGAAACTGCTAAAGCAAAACTTGAAGGACCTAT
GGACGGCCTTCAACGAGCGCTCCGTGGCCGCGCACCTGGCGGACATCATTTTCCCCGAACGCCTGCTTAA
AACCCTGCAACAGGGTCTGCCAGACTTCACCAGTCAAAGCATGTTGCAGAACTTTAGGAACTTTATCCTA
GAGCGCTCAGGAATCTTGCCCGCCACCTGCTGTGCACTTCCTAGCGACTTTGTGCCCATTAAGTACCGCG
AATGCCCTCCGCCGCTTTGGGGCCACTGCTACCTTCTGCAGCTAGCCAACTACCTTGCCTACCACTCTGA
CATAATGGAAGACGTGAGCGGTGACGGTCTACTGGAGTGTCACTGTCGCTGCAACCTATGCACCCCGCAC
CGCTCCCTGGTTTGCAATTCGCAGCTGCTTAACGAAAGTCAAATTATCGGTACCTTTGAGCTGCAGGGTC
CCTCGCCTGACGAAAAGTCCGCGGCTCCGGGGTTGAAACTCACTCCGGGGCTGTGGACGTCGGCTTACCT
TCGCAAATTTGTACCTGAGGACTACCACGCCCACGAGATTAGGTTCTACGAAGACCAATCCCGCCCGCCT
AATGCGGAGCTTACCGCCTGCGTCATTACCCAGGGCCACATTCTTGGCCAATTGCAAGCCATCAACAAAG
CCCGCCAAGAGTTTCTGCTACGAAAGGGACGGGGGGTTTACTTGGACCCCCAGTCCGGCGAGGAGCTCAA
CCCAATCCCCCCGCCGCCGCAGCCCTATCAGCAGCAGCCGCGGGCCCTTGCTTCCCAGGATGGCACCCAA
AAAGAAGCTGCAGCTGCCGCCGCCACCCACGGACGAGGAGGAATACTGGGACAGTCAGGCAGAGGAGGTT
TTGGACGAGGAGGAGGAGGACATGATGGAAGACTGGGAGAGCCTAGACGAGGAAGCTTCCGAGGTCGAAG
AGGTGTCAGACGAAACACCGTCACCCTCGGTCGCATTCCCCTCGCCGGCGCCCCAGAAATCGGCAACCGG
TTCCAGCATGGCTACAACCTCCGCTCCTCAGGCGCCGCCGGCACTGCCCGTTCGCCGACCCAACCGTAGA
TGGGACACCACTGGAACCAGGGCCGGTAAGTCCAAGCAGCCGCCGCCGTTAGCCCAAGAGCAACAACAGC
GCCAAGGCTACCGCTCATGGCGCGGGCACAAGAACGCCATAGTTGCTTGCTTGCAAGACTGTGGGGGCAA
CATCTCCTTCGCCCGCCGCTTTCTTCTCTACCATCACGGCGTGGCCTTCCCCCGTAACATCCTGCATTAC
TACCGTCATCTCTACAGCCCATACTGCACCGGCGGCAGCGGCAGCAACAGCAGCGGCCACACAGAAGCAA
AGGCGACCGGATAGCAAGACTCTGACAAAGCCCAAGAAATCCACAGCGGCGGCAGCAGCAGGAGGAGGAG
CGCTGCGTCTGGCGCCCAACGAACCCGTATCGACCCGCGAGCTTAGAAACAGGATTTTTCCCACTCTGTA
TGCTATATTTCAACAGAGCAGGGGCCAAGAACAAGAGCTGAAAATAAAAAACAGGTCTCTGCGATCCCTC
ACCCGCAGCTGCCTGTATCACAAAAGCGAAGATCAGCTTCGGCGCACGCTGGAAGACGCGGAGGCTCTCT
TCAGTAAATACTGCGCGCTGACTCTTAAGGACTAGTTTCGCGCCCTTTCTCAAATTTAAGCGCGAAAACT
ACGTCATCTCCAGCGGCCACACCCGGCGCCAGCACCTGTTGTCAGCGCCATTATGAGCAAGGAAATTCCC
ACGCCCTACATGTGGAGTTACCAGCCACAAATGGGACTTGCGGCTGGAGCTGCCCAAGACTACTCAACCC
GAATAAACTACATGAGCGCGGGACCCCACATGATATCCCGGGTCAACGGAATACGCGCCCACCGAAACCG
AATTCTCCTGGAACAGGCGGCTATTACCACCACACCTCGTAATAACCTTAATCCCCGTAGTTGGCCCGCT
GCCCTGGTGTACCAGGAAAGTCCCGCTCCCACCACTGTGGTACTTCCCAGAGACGCCCAGGCCGAAGTTC
AGATGACTAACTCAGGGGCGCAGCTTGCGGGCGGCTTTCGTCACAGGGTGCGGTCGCCCGGGCAGGGTAT
AACTCACCTGACAATCAGAGGGCGAGGTATTCAGCTCAACGACGAGTCGGTGAGCTCCTCGCTTGGTCTC
CGTCCGGACGGGACATTTCAGATCGGCGGCGCCGGCCGCTCTTCATTCACGCCTCGTCAGGCAATCCTAA
CTCTGCAGACCTCGTCCTCTGAGCCGCGCTCTGGAGGCATTGGAACTCTGCAATTTATTGAGGAGTTTGT
GCCATCGGTCTACTTTAACCCCTTCTCGGGACCTCCCGGCCACTATCCGGATCAATTTATTCCTAACTTT
GACGCGGTAAAGGACTCGGCGGACGGCTACGACTGAATGTTAAGTGGAGAGGCAGAGCAACTGCGCCTGA
AACACCTGGTCCACTGTCGCCGCCACAAGTGCTTTGCCCGCGACTCCGGTGAGTTTTGCTACTTTGAATT
GCCCGAGGATCATATCGAGGGCCCGGCGCACGGCGTCCGGCTTACCGCCCAGGGAGAGCTTGCCCGTAGC
CTGATTCGGGAGTTTACCCAGCGCCCCCTGCTAGTTGAGCGGGACAGGGGACCCTGTGTTCTCACTGTGA
TTTGCAACTGTCCTAACCCTGGATTACATCAAGATCTTTGTTGCCATCTCTGTGCTGAGTATAATAAATA
CAGAAATTAAAATATACTGGGGCTCCTATCGCCATCCTGTAAACGCCACCGTCTTCACCCGCCCAAGCAA
ACCAAGGCGAACCTTACCTGGTACTTTTAACATCTCTCCCTCTGTGATTTACAACAGTTTCAACCCAGAC
GGAGTGAGTCTACGAGAGAACCTCTCCGAGCTCAGCTACTCCATCAGAAAAAACACCACCCTCCTTACCT
GCCGGGAACGTACGAGTGCGTCACCGGCCGCTGCACCACACCTACCGCCTGACCGTAAACCAGACTTTTT
CCGGACAGACCTCAATAACTCTGTTTACCAGAACAGGAGGTGAGCTTAGAAAACCCTTAGGGTATTAGGC
CAAAGGCGCAGCTACTGTGGGGTTTATGAACAATTCAAGCAACTCTACGGGCTATTCTAATTCAGGTTTC
TCTAGAAATGGACGGAATTATTACAGAGCAGCGCCTGCTAGAAAGACGCAGGGCAGCGGCCGAGCAACAG
CGCATGAATCAAGAGCTCCAAGACATGGTTAACTTGCACCAGTGCAAAAGGGGTATCTTTTGTCTGGTAA
AGCAGGCCAAAGTCACCTACGACAGTAATACCACCGGACACCGCCTTAGCTACAAGTTGCCAACCAAGCG
TCAGAAATTGGTGGTCATGGTGGGAGAAAAGCCCATTACCATAACTCAGCACTCGGTAGAAACCGAAGGC
TGCATTCACTCACCTTGTCAAGGACCTGAGGATCTCTGCACCCTTATTAAGACCCTGTGCGGTCTCAAAG
ATCTTATTCCCTTTAACTAATAAAAAAAAATAATAAAGCATCACTTACTTAAAATCAGTTAGCAAATTTC
TGTCCAGTTTATTCAGCAGCACCTCCTTGCCCTCCTCCCAGCTCTGGTATTGCAGCTTCCTCCTGGCTGC
AAACTTTCTCCACAATCTAAATGGAATGTCAGTTTCCTCCTGTTCCTGTCCATCCGCACCCACTATCTTC
ATGTTGTTGCAGATGAAGCGCGCAAGACCGTCTGAAGATACCTTCAACCCCGTGTATCCATATGACACGG
AAACCGGTCCTCCAACTGTGCCTTTTCTTACTCCTCCCTTTGTATCCCCCAATGGGTTTCAAGAGAGTCC
CCCTGGGGTACTCTCTTTGCGCCTATCCGAACCTCTAGTTACCTCCAATGGCATGCTTGCGCTCAAAATG
GGCAACGGCCTCTCTCTGGACGAGGCCGGCAACCTTACCTCCCAAAATGTAACCACTGTGAGCCCACCTC
TCAAAAAAACCAAGTCAAACATAAACCTGGAAATATCTGCACCCCTCACAGTTACCTCAGAAGCCCTAAC
TGTGGCTGCCGCCGCACCTCTAATGGTCGCGGGCAACACACTCACCATGCAATCACAGGCCCCGCTAACC
GTGCACGACTCCAAACTTAGCATTGCCACCCAAGGACCCCTCACAGTGTCAGAAGGAAAGCTAGCCCTGC
AAACATCAGGCCCCCTCACCACCACCGATAGCAGTACCCTTACTATCACTGCCTCACCCCCTCTAACTAC
TGCCACTGGTAGCTTGGGCATTGACTTGAAAGAGCCCATTTATACACAAAATGGAAAACTAGGACTAAAG
TACGGGGCTCCTTTGCATGTAACAGACGACCTAAACACTTTGACCGTAGCAACTGGTCCAGGTGTGACTA
TTAATAATACTTCCTTGCAAACTAAAGTTACTGGAGCCTTGGGTTTTGATTCACAAGGCAATATGCAACT
TAATGTAGCAGGAGGACTAAGGATTGATTCTCAAAACAGACGCCTTATACTTGATGTTAGTTATCCGTTT
GATGCTCAAAACCAACTAAATCTAAGACTAGGACAGGGCCCTCTTTTTATAAACTCAGCCCACAACTTGG
ATATTAACTACAACAAAGGCCTTTACTTGTTTACAGCTTCAAACAATTCCAAAAAGCTTGAGGTTAACCT
AAGCACTGCCAAGGGGTTGATGTTTGACGCTACAGCCATAGCCATTAATGCAGGAGATGGGCTTGAATTT
GGTTCACCTAATGCACCAAACACAAATCCCCTCAAAACAAAAATTGGCCATGGCCTAGAATTTGATTCAA
ACAAGGCTATGGTTCCTAAACTAGGAACTGGCCTTAGTTTTGACAGCACAGGTGCCATTACAGTAGGAAA
CAAAAATAATGATAAGCTAACTTTGTGGACCACACCAGCTCCATCTCCTAACTGTAGACTAAATGCAGAG
AAAGATGCTAAACTCACTTTGGTCTTAACAAAATGTGGCAGTCAAATACTTGCTACAGTTTCAGTTTTGG
CTGTTAAAGGCAGTTTGGCTCCAATATCTGGAACAGTTCAAAGTGCTCATCTTATTATAAGATTTGACGA
AAATGGAGTGCTACTAAACAATTCCTTCCTGGACCCAGAATATTGGAACTTTAGAAATGGAGATCTTACT
GAAGGCACAGCCTATACAAACGCTGTTGGATTTATGCCTAACCTATCAGCTTATCCAAAATCTCACGGTA
AAACTGCCAAAAGTAACATTGTCAGTCAAGTTTACTTAAACGGAGACAAAACTAAACCTGTAACACTAAC
CATTACACTAAACGGTACACAGGAAACAGGAGACACAACTCCAAGTGCATACTCTATGTCATTTTCATGG
GACTGGTCTGGCCACAACTACATTAATGAAATATTTGCCACATCCTCTTACACTTTTTCATACATTGCCC
AAGAATAAAGAATCGTTTGTGTTATGTTTCAACGTGTTTATTTTTCAATTGCAGAAAATTTCGAATCATT
TTTCATTCAGTAGTATAGCCCCACCACCACATAGCTTATACAGATCACCGTACCTTAATCAAACTCACAG
AACCCTAGTATTCAACCTGCCACCTCCCTCCCAACACACAGAGTACACAGTCCTTTCTCCCCGGCTGGCC
TTAAAAAGCATCATATCATGGGTAACAGACATATTCTTAGGTGTTATATTCCACACGGTTTCCTGTCGAG
CCAAACGCTCATCAGTGATATTAATAAACTCCCCGGGCAGCTCACTTAAGTTCATGTCGCTGTCCAGCTG
CTGAGCCACAGGCTGCTGTCCAACTTGCGGTTGCTTAACGGGCGGCGAAGGAGAAGTCCACGCCTACATG
GGGGTAGAGTCATAATCGTGCATCAGGATAGGGCGGTGGTGCTGCAGCAGCGCGCGAATAAACTGCTGCC
GCCGCCGCTCCGTCCTGCAGGAATACAACATGGCAGTGGTCTCCTCAGCGATGATTCGCACCGCCCGCAG
CATAAGGCGCCTTGTCCTCCGGGCACAGCAGCGCACCCTGATCTCACTTAAATCAGCACAGTAACTGCAG
CACAGCACCACAATATTGTTCAAAATCCCACAGTGCAAGGCGCTGTATCCAAAGCTCATGGCGGGGACCA
CAGAACCCACGTGGCCATCATACCACAAGCGCAGGTAGATTAAGTGGCGACCCCTCATAAACACGCTGGA
CATAAACATTACCTCTTTTGGCATGTTGTAATTCACCACCTCCCGGTACCATATAAACCTCTGATTAAAC
ATGGCGCCATCCACCACCATCCTAAACCAGCTGGCCAAAACCTGCCCGCCGGCTATACACTGCAGGGAAC
CGGGACTGGAACAATGACAGTGGAGAGCCCAGGACTCGTAACCATGGATCATCATGCTCGTCATGATATC
AATGTTGGCACAACACAGGCACACGTGCATACACTTCCTCAGGATTACAAGCTCCTCCCGCGTTAGAACC
ATATCCCAGGGAACAACCCATTCCTGAATCAGCGTAAATCCCACACTGCAGGGAAGACCTCGCACGTAAC
TCACGTTGTGCATTGTCAAAGTGTTACATTCGGGCAGCAGCGGATGATCCTCCAGTATGGTAGCGCGGGT
TTCTGTCTCAAAAGGAGGTAGACGATCCCTACTGTACGGAGTGCGCCGAGACAACCGAGATCGTGTTGGT
CGTAGTGTCATGCCAAATGGAACGCCGGACGTAGTCATATTTCCTGAAGCAAAACCAGGTGCGGGCGTGA
CAAACAGATCTGCGTCTCCGGTCTCGCCGCTTAGATCGCTCTGTGTAGTAGTTGTAGTATATCCACTCTC
TCAAAGCATCCAGGCGCCCCCTGGCTTCGGGTTCTATGTAAACTCCTTCATGCGCCGCTGCCCTGATAAC
ATCCACCACCGCAGAATAAGCCACACCCAGCCAACCTACACATTCGTTCTGCGAGTCACACACGGGAGGA
GCGGGAAGAGCTGGAAGAACCATGTTTTTTTTTTTATTCCAAAAGATTATCCAAAACCTCAAAATGAAGA
TCTATTAAGTGAACGCGCTCCCCTCCGGTGGCGTGGTCAAACTCTACAGCCAAAGAACAGATAATGGCAT
TTGTAAGATGTTGCACAATGGCTTCCAAAAGGCAAACGGCCCTCACGTCCAAGTGGACGTAAAGGCTAAA
CCCTTCAGGGTGAATCTCCTCTATAAACATTCCAGCACCTTCAACCATGCCCAAATAATTCTCATCTCGC
CACCTTCTCAATATATCTCTAAGCAAATCCCGAATATTAAGTCCGGCCATTGTAAAAATCTGCTCCAGAG
CGCCCTCCACCTTCAGCCTCAAGCAGCGAATCATGATTGCAAAAATTCAGGTTCCTCACAGACCTGTATA
AGATTCAAAAGCGGAACATTAACAAAAATACCGCGATCCCGTAGGTCCCTTCGCAGGGCCAGCTGAACAT
AATCGTGCAGGTCTGCACGGACCAGCGCGGCCACTTCCCCGCCAGGAACCATGACAAAAGAACCCACACT
GATTATGACACGCATACTCGGAGCTATGCTAACCAGCGTAGCCCCGATGTAAGCTTGTTGCATGGGCGGC
GATATAAAATGCAAGGTGCTGCTCAAAAAATCAGGCAAAGCCTCGCGCAAAAAAGAAAGCACATCGTAGT
CATGCTCATGCAGATAAAGGCAGGTAAGCTCCGGAACCACCACAGAAAAAGACACCATTTTTCTCTCAAA
CATGTCTGCGGGTTTCTGCATAAACACAAAATAAAATAACAAAAAAACATTTAAACATTAGAAGCCTGTC
TTACAACAGGAAAAACAACCCTTATAAGCATAAGACGGACTACGGCCATGCCGGCGTGACCGTAAAAAAA
CTGGTCACCGTGATTAAAAAGCACCACCGACAGCTCCTCGGTCATGTCCGGAGTCATAATGTAAGACTCG
GTAAACACATCAGGTTGATTCACATCGGTCAGTGCTAAAAAGCGACCGAAATAGCCCGGGGGAATACATA
CCCGCAGGCGTAGAGACAACATTACAGCCCCCATAGGAGGTATAACAAAATTAATAGGAGAGAAAAACAC
ATAAACACCTGAAAAACCCTCCTGCCTAGGCAAAATAGCACCCTCCCGCTCCAGAACAACATACAGCGCT
TCCACAGCGGCAGCCATAACAGTCAGCCTTACCAGTAAAAAAGAAAACCTATTAAAAAAACACCACTCGA
CACGGCACCAGCTCAATCAGTCACAGTGTAAAAAAGGGCCAAGTGCAGAGCGAGTATATATAGGACTAAA
AAATGACGTAACGGTTAAAGTCCACAAAAAACACCCAGAAAACCGCACGCGAACCTACGCCCAGAAACGA
AAGCCAAAAAACCCACAACTTCCTCAAATCGTCACTTCCGTTTTCCCACGTTACGTCACTTCCCATTTTA
AGAAAACTACAATTCCCAACACATACAAGTTACTCCGCCCTAAAACCTACGTCACCCGCCCCGTTCCCAC
GCCCCGCGCCACGTCACAAACTCCACCCCCTCATTATCATATTGGCTTCAATCCAAAATAAGGTATATTA
TTGATGATGTTAATTAATTTAAATCCGCATGCGATATCGAGCTCTCCCGGGAATTCGGATCTGCGACGCG
AGGCTGGATGGCCTTCCCCATTATGATTCTTCTCGCTTCCGGCGGCATCGGGATGCCCGCGTTGCAGGCC
ATGCTGTCCAGGCAGGTAGATGACGACCATCAGGGACAGCTTCAAGGCCAGCAAAAGGCCAGGAACCGTA
AAAAGGCCGCGTTGCTGGCGTTTTTCCATAGGCTCCGCCCCCCTGACGAGCATCACAAAAATCGACGCTC
AAGTCAGAGGTGGCGAAACCCGACAGGACTATAAAGATACCAGGCGTTTCCCCCTGGAAGCTCCCTCGTG
CGCTCTCCTGTTCCGACCCTGCCGCTTACCGGATACCTGTCCGCCTTTCTCCCTTCGGGAAGCGTGGCGC
TTTCTCATAGCTCACGCTGTAGGTATCTCAGTTCGGTGTAGGTCGTTCGCTCCAAGCTGGGCTGTGTGCA
CGAACCCCCCGTTCAGCCCGACCGCTGCGCCTTATCCGGTAACTATCGTCTTGAGTCCAACCCGGTAAGA
CACGACTTATCGCCACTGGCAGCAGCCACTGGTAACAGGATTAGCAGAGCGAGGTATGTAGGCGGTGCTA
CAGAGTTCTTGAAGTGGTGGCCTAACTACGGCTACACTAGAAGGACAGTATTTGGTATCTGCGCTCTGCT
GAAGCCAGTTACCTTCGGAAAAAGAGTTGGTAGCTCTTGATCCGGCAAACAAACCACCGCTGGTAGCGGT
GGTTTTTTTGTTTGCAAGCAGCAGATTACGCGCAGAAAAAAAGGATCTCAAGAAGATCCTTTGATCTTTT
CTACGGGGTCTGACGCTCAGTGGAACGAAAACTCACGTTAAGGGATTTTGGTCATGAGATTATCAAAAAG
GATCTTCACCTAGATCCTTTTAAATCAATCTAAAGTATATATGAGTAAACTTGGTCTGACAGTTACCAAT
GCTTAATCAGTGAGGCACCTATCTCAGCGATCTGTCTATTTCGTTCATCCATAGTTGCCTGACTCCCCGT
CGTGTAGATAACTACGATACGGGAGGGCTTACCATCTGGCCCCAGTGCTGCAATGATACCGCGAGACCCA
CGCTCACCGGCTCCAGATTTATCAGCAATAAACCAGCCAGCCGGAAGGGCCGAGCGCAGAAGTGGTCCTG
CAACTTTATCCGCCTCCATCCAGTCTATTAATTGTTGCCGGGAAGCTAGAGTAAGTAGTTCGCCAGTTAA
TAGTTTGCGCAACGTTGTTGCCATTGCTACAGGCATCGTGGTGTCACGCTCGTCGTTTGGTATGGCTTCA
TTCAGCTCCGGTTCCCAACGATCAAGGCGAGTTACATGATCCCCCATGTTGTGCAAAAAAGCGGTTAGCT
CCTTCGGTCCTCCGATCGTTGTCAGAAGTAAGTTGGCCGCAGTGTTATCACTCATGGTTATGGCAGCACT
GCATAATTCTCTTACTGTCATGCCATCCGTAAGATGCTTTTCTGTGACTGGTGAGTACTCAACCAAGTCA
TTCTGAGAATAGTGTATGCGGCGACCGAGTTGCTCTTGCCCGGCGTCAACACGGGATAATACCGCGCCAC
ATAGCAGAACTTTAAAAGTGCTCATCATTGGAAAACGTTCTTCGGGGCGAAAACTCTCAAGGATCTTACC
GCTGTTGAGATCCAGTTCGATGTAACCCACTCGTGCACCCAACTGATCTTCAGCATCTTTTACTTTCACC
AGCGTTTCTGGGTGAGCAAAAACAGGAAGGCAAAATGCCGCAAAAAAGGGAATAAGGGCGACACGGAAAT
GTTGAATACTCATACTCTTCCTTTTTCAATATTATTGAAGCATTTATCAGGGTTATTGTCTCATGAGCGG
ATACATATTTGAATGTATTTAGAAAAATAAACAAATAGGGGTTCCGCGCACATTTCCCCGAAAAGTGCCA
CCTGACGTCTAAGAAACCATTATTATCATGACATTAACCTATAAAAATAGGCGTATCACGAGGCCCTTTC
GTCTTCAAGAATTGGATCCGAATTCCCGGGAGAGCTCGATATCGCATGCGGATTTAAATTAATTAACATC
ATCAATAATATACCTTATTTTGGATTGAAGCCAATATGATAATGAGGGGGTGGAGTTTGTGACGTGGCGC
GGGGCGTGGGAACGGGGCGGGTGACGTAGTAGTGTGGCGGAAGTGTGATGTTGCAAGTGTGGCGGAACAC
ATGTAAGCGACGGATGTGGCAAAAGTGACGTTTTTGGTGTGCGCCGGTGTACACAGGAAGTGACAATTTT
CGCGCGGTTTTAGGCGGATGTTGTAGTAAATTTGGGCGTAACCGAGTAAGATTTGGCCATTTTCGCGGGA
AAACTGAATAAGAGGAAGTGAAATCTGAATAATTTTGTGTTACTCATAGCGCGTAATATTTGTCTAGGGC
CGCGGGGACTTTGACCGTTTACGTGGAGACTCGCCCAGGTGTTTTTCTCAGGTGTTTTCCGCGTTCCGGG
TCAAAGTTGGCGTTTTATTATTATAGTCAGTCGAAGCTTGGATCCGGTACCTCTAGAATTCTCGAGCGGC
CGCTAGCGACATCGATCACAAGTTT
Features (pLannotate 1.2.2; 46 found; start..end, strand, type, name):
     29..269     +  promoter       U6 promoter: RNA polymerase III promoter for human U6 snRNA
    299..374     +  misc_RNA       gRNA scaffold: guide RNA scaffold for the Streptococcus pyogenes CRISPR/Cas9 system
    381..621     +  promoter       U6 promoter: RNA polymerase III promoter for human U6 snRNA
    650..725     +  misc_RNA       gRNA scaffold: guide RNA scaffold for the Streptococcus pyogenes CRISPR/Cas9 system
    732..972     +  promoter       U6 promoter: RNA polymerase III promoter for human U6 snRNA
   1002..1077    +  misc_RNA       gRNA scaffold: guide RNA scaffold for the Streptococcus pyogenes CRISPR/Cas9 system
   1087..1390    +  enhancer       CMV enhancer: human cytomegalovirus immediate early enhancer
   1391..1594    +  promoter       CMV promoter: human cytomegalovirus (CMV) immediate early promoter
   1702..2732    +  CDS            Cre (fragment): site-specific recombinase Cre is a site-specific recombinase from bacteriophage P1. Recombination occurs at loxP sequences.
   2744..2768    -  protein_bind   attB2: mutant version of attB; recombination site for the Gateway® BP reaction BP Clonase™
   2882..3301    +  CDS            IX: CAP9_ADE05 - Experimental evidence at protein level: Swiss-Prot protein existence level 1. Structural component of the virion that acts as a cement protein on the capsid exterior and forms triskelion structures consisting of three molecules that stabilize three hexon trimers at the center of each icosahedral facet and fixes the peripentonal hexons. Dispensable for assembly. During virus entry, recruits the anterograde motor kinesin-1 to the capsid docked at the nuclear pore complex thereby subjecting the docked capsid to a pulling force. The resulting tension leads to capsid disruption, disper
   3388..4617    -  CDS            IVa2 (fragment): PKG1_ADEM1 - Protein inferred from homology: Swiss-Prot protein existence level 3. Component of the packaging machinery which encapsidates the viral DNA into preformed capsids and transcriptional activator of the viral major late promoter (MLP). Binds, along with packaging proteins 2 and 3, to the specific packaging sequence on the left end of viral genomic DNA and displays ATPase activity thereby providing the power stroke of the packaging machinery. The activity of packaging protein IVa2 is stimulated by protein 33K which acts as a terminase. May be the protein that pumps DNA into the capsid
   4473..7640    -  CDS            POL: DPOL_ADE05 - Experimental evidence at protein level: Swiss-Prot protein existence level 1. Eukaryotic-type DNA polymerase involved in viral genomic replication. DNA synthesis is protein primed, and acts in a strand displacement replication. Assembles in complex with viral pTP, DBP, host NFIA and host POU2F1/OCT1 on viral origin of replication. The polymerase covalently transfers dCMP onto pTP, thereby initiating complementary strand synthesis. From Human adenovirus C serotype 5 (HAdV-5) (Human adenovirus 5).
   7859..9862    -  CDS            PTP: TERM_ADE05 - Experimental evidence at protein level: Swiss-Prot protein existence level 1. Protein covalently bound to the viral DNA that acts as a primer for viral genomic replication by DNA strand displacement. Assembles on the viral origin of replication in an initiation complex with viral polymerase, DBP, host NFIA and host POU2F1/OCT1. During initiation, the polymerase covalently couples the first dCTP with Ser- 580 of pTP. The terminal protein stimulates the template activity over 20 fold compared to protein-free templates. Neo-synthesized viral genomes are linked to two preterminal prot
   9893..10049   +  ncRNA          VA: Accession: RF00102 - VA RNA
  10148..10305   +  ncRNA          VA: Accession: RF00102 - VA RNA
  10323..11567   +  CDS            L1: PKG3_ADE05 - Experimental evidence at protein level: Swiss-Prot protein existence level 1. Involved in viral genome packaging through its interaction with packaging proteins 1 and 2. After proteolytic cleavage by adenovirus protease, L1 52/55k protein is removed from the capsid during viral maturation. From Human adenovirus C serotype 5 (HAdV-5) (Human adenovirus 5).
  11591..13345   +  CDS            CAP3_ADE05: Experimental evidence at protein level: Swiss-Prot protein existence level 1. Structural component of the virion that acts as a cement protein on the capsid exterior and which mediates the interactions between the hexons, including the peripentonal hexons, and reaches all the way to the penton vertices. Two hexon linking proteins IIIa, one from each facet, stabilize the unique edge interface between a pair of facets. As the virus enters the host cell, hexon linking proteins IIIa are shed concomitant with virion acidification in the endosome. During virus assembly, seems to play a role in the s
  13430..15142   +  CDS            L2: CAPSP_ADE05 - Experimental evidence at protein level: Swiss-Prot protein existence level 1. Major capsid protein that self-associates to form penton base pentamers, each in the shape of a pentagon, situated at the 12 vertices of the pseudo T=25 capsid. Involved in virus secondary attachment to host cell after initial attachment by the fiber protein. Binds host integrin heterodimer ITGAV-ITGB5 (alphaV-beta5) thereby triggering clathrin-mediated endocytosis of virions. Mediates initial virus attachment to CXADR-negative cells. Binding to integrins ITGAV-ITGB5 also seems to induce macropinocytosi
  15152..15745   +  CDS            L2: NP_ADE02 - Experimental evidence at protein level: Swiss-Prot protein existence level 1. Plays a role in the inhibition of host immune response within the nucleus. Interacts with cellular nucleosomes and immobilizes the host immune danger signal HMGB1 on chromatin. In turn, prevents HMGB1 release out of the cell and thus decreases inflammation. Plays also a role in the wrapping and condensation of the viral DNA. May also promote viral genome import into the nucleus. From Human adenovirus C serotype 2 (HAdV-2) (Human adenovirus 2).
  15818..16921   +  CDS            L2: CORE5_ADE05 - Experimental evidence at protein level: Swiss-Prot protein existence level 1. Associates loosely with the viral DNA to form an outer shell around the nucleoprotein-DNA complex and links it with the capsid by binding the endosome lysis protein. Dissociates from the viral genome during entry. Might be involved in nuclear capsid assembly of the viral particles through its association with NPM1/nucleophosmin. From Human adenovirus C serotype 5 (HAdV-5) (Human adenovirus 5).
  16952..17191   +  CDS            COR10_ADE02: Experimental evidence at protein level: Swiss-Prot protein existence level 1. [Pre-core protein X]: Interacts with the viral DNA and aids in tightly condensing it within the capsid. Cleavage of pre-core protein X may serve to partially relax this structure within the mature virion prior to its entry into the nucleus. From Human adenovirus C serotype 2 (HAdV-2) (Human adenovirus 2).
  17277..18026   +  CDS            L3: CAP6_ADE05 - Experimental evidence at protein level: Swiss-Prot protein existence level 1. [Protease cofactor]: Cofactor that activates the viral protease. Binds to viral protease in a 1:1 ratio. From Human adenovirus C serotype 5 (HAdV-5) (Human adenovirus 5).
  18115..20970   +  CDS            L3 (sequence partly withheld): CAPSH_ADE05 - Experimental evidence at protein level: Swiss-Prot protein existence level 1. Major capsid protein that self-associates to form 240 hexon trimers, each in the shape of a hexagon, building most of the pseudo T=25 capsid. Assembled into trimeric units with the help of the chaperone shutoff protein. Transported by pre-protein VI to the nucleus where it associates with other structural proteins to form an empty capsid. Might be involved, through its interaction with host dyneins, in the intracellular microtubule-dependent transport of incoming viral capsid to the nucleus. From Human
  21006..21617   +  CDS            L3: PRO_ADE05 - Experimental evidence at transcript level: Swiss-Prot protein existence level 2. Cleaves viral precursor proteins (pTP, pIIIa, pVI, pVII, pVIII, and pX) inside newly assembled particles giving rise to mature virions. Protease complexed to its cofactor slides along the viral DNA to specifically locate and cleave the viral precursors. Mature virions have a weakened organization compared to the unmature virions, thereby facilitating subsequent uncoating. Without maturation, the particle lacks infectivity and is unable to uncoat. Late in adenovirus infection, in the cytoplasm, may part
  21719..23305   -  CDS            DBP: DNB2_ADE05 - Experimental evidence at protein level: Swiss-Prot protein existence level 1. Plays a role in the elongation phase of viral strand displacement replication by unwinding the template in an ATP- independent fashion, employing its capacity to form multimers. Also enhances the rate of initiation. Released from template upon second strand synthesis. Assembles in complex with viral pTP, viral pol, host NFIA and host POU2F1/OCT1 on viral origin of replication. Covers the whole ssDNA genome during synthesis. The complementary strand synthesis induces its relese from DNA template. May inhi
  23334..25754   +  CDS            L4: SHUT_ADE05 - Experimental evidence at protein level: Swiss-Prot protein existence level 1. Protein that inhibits host translation while promoting late viral translation by ribosome shunting. Blocks host cap-dependent translation by binding to eIF4G, displacing MKNK1 from cap initiation complexes and preventing EIF4E phosphorylation. Binds to the tripartite leader sequence of viral late mRNAs and recruits host eIF4G, PABPC1/poly-A binding protein and 40S ribosomes subunits on viral mRNAs, allowing ribosome shunting and efficient translation of late viral mRNAs even though conventional translati
  25967..26350   +  CDS            SF33K_ADE02 (fragment): Experimental evidence at protein level: Swiss-Prot protein existence level 1. Probably functions as the small terminase that is part of the molecular motor that translocates genomic DNA in empty capsid during DNA packaging. This motor is located at a unique vertex and comprises at least the IVa2 ATPase, the small terminase 33K and probably a portal. Forms a ring-like structure of about 17 nm in which genomic DNA is translocated into the capsid. Stimulates IVa2 ATPase activity in the presence of the viral genome. Once the DNA is packaged, the terminase detaches: the 33K protein is present in th
  26441..27121   +  CDS            L4: CAP8_ADE02 - Experimental evidence at protein level: Swiss-Prot protein existence level 1. [Hexon-linking protein-C]: Structural component of the virion that acts as a cement protein on the capsid interior and which glue the peripentonal hexons and group-of-nine hexons together. From Human adenovirus C serotype 2 (HAdV-2) (Human adenovirus 2).
  27125..27445   +  CDS            E312_ADE02: Experimental evidence at protein level: Swiss-Prot protein existence level 1. From Human adenovirus C serotype 2 (HAdV-2) (Human adenovirus 2).
  27860..28225   +  CDS            E3145_ADE02: Experimental evidence at protein level: Swiss-Prot protein existence level 1. May prevent Nf-kappaB activation by immune signals like Tumor necrosis factor, presumably by inhibiting NFKB1 dimer DNA-binding. May act directly at the TNF receptor to inhibit signaling. From Human adenovirus C serotype 2 (HAdV-2) (Human adenovirus 2).
  28256..28420   -  CDS            UXP_ADE05 (fragment): Experimental evidence at transcript level: Swiss-Prot protein existence level 2. Might play a role in viral replication since it is associated with viral replication centers. Seems to have an effect on DBP localization. From Human adenovirus C serotype 5 (HAdV-5) (Human adenovirus 5).
  28431..30173   +  CDS            SPIKE_ADE05: Experimental evidence at protein level: Swiss-Prot protein existence level 1. Forms spikes that protrude from each vertex of the icosahedral capsid. Interacts with host coxsackievirus and adenovirus receptor CXADR located at the cell tight junctions to provide virion initial attachment to target cell. The fiber protein binds to CXADR with a higher affinity than CXADR binds to itself, thereby blocking the cell-cell adhesion function of CXADR dimers and leading to local disruption of the tight junction. Fiber protein present on neo- synthesized particles may thus disrupt the junctional integrity
  30306..30383   -  CDS            E417_ADE03: Protein predicted: Swiss-Prot protein existence level 4. From Human adenovirus B serotype 3 (HAdV-3) (Human adenovirus 3).
  30585..31466   -  CDS            E434_ADE02: Experimental evidence at protein level: Swiss-Prot protein existence level 1. Plays a major role to prevent cellular inhibition of viral genome replication by nuclear bodies. Assembles an SCF-like E3 ubiquitin ligase complex based on the cellular proteins ELOB, ELOC, CUL5 and RBX1, in cooperation with viral E1B-55K. This viral RING-type ligase ubiquitinates cellular substrates prior to proteasomal degradation: p53/TP53, LIG4, MRE11-RAD50-NBS1 (MRN) complex, ITGA3, DAXX and BLM. From Human adenovirus C serotype 2 (HAdV-2) (Human adenovirus 2).
  31745..32092   -  CDS            E411_ADE05: Experimental evidence at protein level: Swiss-Prot protein existence level 1. From Human adenovirus C serotype 5 (HAdV-5) (Human adenovirus 5).
  32092..32481   -  CDS            E4RF2_ADE02: Protein predicted: Swiss-Prot protein existence level 4. From Human adenovirus C serotype 2 (HAdV-2) (Human adenovirus 2).
  32532..32915   -  CDS            E4RF1_ADE02: Experimental evidence at protein level: Swiss-Prot protein existence level 1. May modulate tight-junctions functions of infected cells through interactions with PDZ proteins. E4 ORF1 has ben show for Adenovirus 9 to interact with protein involved in tight junction regulation. May play a role in mTOR activation by activating PI3- kinase, thus overriding cellular checkpoint for translation. From Human adenovirus C serotype 2 (HAdV-2) (Human adenovirus 2).
  33225..33327   -  repeat_region  ITR: inverted terminal repeat of human adenovirus serotype 5 inverted
  33381..33505   +  CDS            TcR (fragment): tetracycline efflux protein; tet; confers resistance to tetracycline
  33551..34139   -  rep_origin     ori: high-copy-number ColE1/pMB1/pBR322/pUC origin of replication
  34291..35151   -  CDS            AmpR: β-lactamase; bla; confers resistance to ampicillin, carbenicillin, and related antibiotics
  35152..35256   -  promoter       AmpR promoter: bla
  35415..35517   +  repeat_region  ITR: inverted terminal repeat of human adenovirus serotype 5 inverted
  35605..35755   +  misc_signal    Ad5 Ψ: packaging signal for adenovirus serotype 5
  35927..14      +  protein_bind   attB1 (across the origin): mutant version of attB; core recombination site for the Gateway® BP reaction BP Clonase™
