[The description below was written by a language model from this plasmid's Addgene catalogue record and pLannotate feature annotations shown in this document.]
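Description:
pAd-PRL.Cre is a recombinant adenoviral expression plasmid of about 36 kb, built by Gateway recombination into the promoterless Invitrogen pAd/PL-Dest backbone. It carries most of a human adenovirus serotype 5 genome: the feature table shows the two inverted terminal repeats, the Ad5 Ψ packaging signal, and the replication and late structural genes (polymerase, preterminal protein, DNA-binding protein, hexon, penton base, fiber, protease, VA RNAs, and E4 open reading frames). No E1 genes are annotated, and only a few E3 reading frames appear. This fits the replication-deficient design normally associated with this backbone, although the record does not describe the deletions explicitly. In bacteria the plasmid is maintained through a ColE1/pUC-type origin and selected with ampicillin (AmpR); these elements, along with a remnant tetracycline-resistance fragment, lie between the two ITRs, outside the viral genome.

The payload sits between attB1 and attB2 sites, just downstream of the left ITR and packaging signal. It consists of three tandem cassettes, each pairing a human U6 RNA polymerase III promoter with a Streptococcus pyogenes Cas9 guide RNA scaffold. According to the catalogue entry, these express sgRNAs against the mouse tumour suppressors Trp53, Rb1 and Rbl2; the order of the guides is not stated. A CMV enhancer/promoter then drives Cre recombinase. No Cas9 coding sequence is annotated, so editing requires Cas9 from the recipient cells or animal, plausibly from a Cre-activated allele, though the record does not say so. The associated publication concerns autochthonous mouse lung tumours induced by somatic CRISPR editing and monitored with a secreted luciferase, which indicates use of the virus to deliver combined gene knockout and Cre-mediated recombination in vivo.
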