Addgene plasmid #192937: pAd-PRL.Cre
Purpose: Adenoviral expression vector encoding sgRNAs targeting Trp53, Rb1 and Rbl2 and Cre
Depositing lab: Thorsten Stiewe. Depositing organization: Philipps-Universitaet Marburg. Publication: Monitoring autochthonous lung tumors induced by somatic CRISPR gene editing in mice using a secreted luciferase. Merle N, Elmshauser S, Strassheimer F, Wanzel M, Konig AM, Funk J, Neumann M, Kochhan K, Helmprobst F, Pagenstecher A, Nist A, Mernberger M, Schneider A, Braun T, Borggrefe T, Savai R, Timofeev O, Stiewe T. Mol Cancer. 2022 Oct 3;21(1):191. doi: 10.1186/s12943-022-01661-2. PubMed 36192757.
Backbone
  Vector backbone: pAd/PL-Dest
  Backbone manufacturer: Invitrogen
  Backbone size w/o insert (bp): 34864
  Total vector size (bp): 35935
  Vector type: Mammalian Expression, Adenoviral
Growth in bacteria
  Bacterial resistance: Ampicillin, 100 μg/mL
  Growth temperature: 37°C
  Growth strain: NEB Stable
  Copy number: Unknown
Gene/Insert 1
  Gene/Insert name: Rb1
  Species: M. musculus (mouse)
  Insert size (bp): 2701
  Entrez Gene: Rb1 (a.k.a. Rb, Rb-1, p110-RB1, pRb, pp105)
  Promoter: U6
  Cloning method: Gateway Cloning
  Sequencing primers: 5′ GACTTTGACCGTTTACGTGGAGA; 3′ CAATGCTGGAGCCCATCACAT
Gene/Insert 2
  Gene/Insert name: Trp53
  Species: M. musculus (mouse)
  Insert size (bp): 2701
  Entrez Gene: Trp53 (a.k.a. Tp53, bbl, bfy, bhy, p44, p53)
  Promoter: U6
  Cloning method: Gateway Cloning
  Sequencing primers: 5′ GACTTTGACCGTTTACGTGGAGA; 3′ CAATGCTGGAGCCCATCACAT
Gene/Insert 3
  Gene/Insert name: Rbl2
  Species: M. musculus (mouse)
  Insert size (bp): 2701
  Entrez Gene: Rbl2 (a.k.a. PRB2, RBR-2, Rb2, p130)
  Promoter: U6
  Cloning method: Gateway Cloning
  Sequencing primers: 5′ GACTTTGACCGTTTACGTGGAGA; 3′ CAATGCTGGAGCCCATCACAT
Terms and licenses: Academic/Nonprofit Terms; Industry Terms: Not Available to Industry
How to cite: pAd-PRL.Cre was a gift from Thorsten Stiewe (Addgene plasmid # 192937 ; http://n2t.net/addgene:192937 ; RRID:Addgene_192937)
